>Addgene plasmid #113006 | gnu-GFP 9A | addgene full sequence | sequence record 217762 | Addgene NGS Result
TTGAGATCCTTTTTTTCTGCGCGTAATCTGCTGCTTGCAAACAAAAAAACCACCGCTACCAGCGGTGGTT
TGTTTGCCGGATCAAGAGCTACCAACTCTTTTTCCGAAGGTAACTGGCTTCAGCAGAGCGCAGATACCAA
ATACTGTTCTTCTAGTGTAGCCGTAGTTAGGCCACCACTTCAAGAACTCTGTAGCACCGCCTACATACCT
CGCTCTGCTAATCCTGTTACCAGTGGCTGCTGCCAGTGGCGATAAGTCGTGTCTTACCGGGTTGGACTCA
AGACGATAGTTACCGGATAAGGCGCAGCGGTCGGGCTGAACGGGGGGTTCGTGCACACAGCCCAGCTTGG
AGCGAACGACCTACACCGAACTGAGATACCTACAGCGTGAGCTATGAGAAAGCGCCACGCTTCCCGAAGG
GAGAAAGGCGGACAGGTATCCGGTAAGCGGCAGGGTCGGAACAGGAGAGCGCACGAGGGAGCTTCCAGGG
GGAAACGCCTGGTATCTTTATAGTCCTGTCGGGTTTCGCCACCTCTGACTTGAGCGTCGATTTTTGTGAT
GCTCGTCAGGGGGGCGGAGCCTATGGAAAAACGCCTTCTTCTTGAACTCGGGCTCGGTGCCAGTATACCT
CAAATGGTTGTCGTACCTCTCATGGTTCCGTTACGCCAACGAGGGTCTGCTGATTAACCAATGGGCGGAC
GTGGAGCCGGGCGAAATTAGCTGCACATCGTCGAACACCACGTGCCCCAGTTCGGGCAAGGTCATCCTGG
AGACGCTTAACTTCTCCGCCGCCGATCTGCCGCTGGACTACGTGGGTCTGGCCCATGATGAAATAACATA
AGGTGGTCCCGTCGATAGCCGAAGCTTACCGAAGTATACACTTAAATTCAGTGCACGTTTGCTTGTTGAG
AGGAAAGGTTGTGTGCGGACGAATTTTTTTTTGAAAACATTAACCCTTACGTGGAATAAAAAAAAATGAA
ATATTGCAAATTTTGCTGCAAAGCTGTGACTGGAGTAAAATTAATTCACGTGCCGAAGTGTGCTATTAAG
AGAAAATTGTGGGAGCAGAGCCTTGGGTGCAGCCTTGGTGAAAACTCCCAAATTTGTGATACCCACTTTA
ATGATTCGCAGTGGAAGGCTGCACCTGCAAAAGGTCAGACATTTAAAAGGAGGCGACTCAACGCAGATGC
CGTACCTAGTAAAGTGATAGAGCCTGAACCAGAAAAGATAAAAGAAGGCTATACCAGTGGGAGTACACAA
ACAGAGTAAGTTTGAATAGTAAAAAAAATCATTTATGTAAACAATAACGTGACTGTGCGTTAGGTCCTGT
TCATTGTTTAATGAAAATAAGAGCTTGAGGGAAAAAATTCGTACTTTGGAGTACGAAATGCGTCGTTTAG
AGCAGCAGCCGAATTAATTCTAGTTCCAGTGAAATCCAAGCATTTTCTAAATTAAATGTATTCTTATTAT
TATAGTTGTTATTTTTGATATATATAAACAACACTATTATGCCCACCATTTTTTTGAGATGCATCTACAC
AAGGAACAAACACTGGATGTCACTTTCAGTTCAAATTGTAACGCTAATCACTCCGAACAGGTCACAAAAA
ATTACCTTAAAAAGTCATAATATTAAATTAGAATAAATATAGCTGTGAGGGAAATATATACAAATATATT
GGAGCAAATAAATTGTACATACAAATATTTATTACTAATTTCTATTGAGACGAAATGAACCACTCGGAAC
CATTTGAGCGAACCGAATCGCGCGGAACTAACGACAGTCGCTCCAAGGTCGTCGAACAAAAGGTGAATGT
GTTGCGGAGAGCGGGTGGGAGACAGCGAAAGAGCAACTACGAAACGTGGTGTGGTGGAGGTGAATTATGA
AGAGGGCGCGCGATTTGAAAAGTATGTATATAAAAAATATATCCCGGTGTTTTATGTAGCGATAAACGAG
TTTTTGATGTAAGGTATGCAGGTGTGTAAGTCTTTTGGTTAGAAGACAAATCCAAAGTCTACTTGTGGGG
ATGTTCGAAGGGGAAATACTTGTATTCTATAGGTCATATCTTGTTTTTATTGGCACAAATATAATTACAT
TAGCTTTTTGAGGGGGCAATAAACAGTAAACACGATGGTAATAATGGTAAAAAAAAAAAACAAGCAGTTA
TTTCGGATATATGTCGGCTACTCCTTGCGTCGGGCCCGAAGTCTTAGAGCCAGATATGCGAGCACCCGGA
AGCTCACGATGAGAATGGCCAGACCCACGTAGTCCAGCGGCAGATCGGCGGCGGAGAAGTTAAGCGTCTC
CAGGATGACCTTGCCCGAACTGGGGCACGTGGTGTTCGACGATGTGCAGCTAATTTCGCCCGGCTCCACG
TCCGCCCATTGGTTAATCAGCAGACCCTCGTTGGCGTAACGGAACCATGAGAGGTACGACAACCATTTGA
GGTATACTGGCACCGAGCCCGAGTTCAAGAAGAAGCCGCCAAAGAGCAGGAATGGTATGATAACCGGCGG
ACCCACAGACAGCGCCATCGAGGTCGAGGAGCTGGCGCAGGATATTAGATATCCGAAGGACGTTGACACA
TTGGCCACCAGAGTGACCAGCGCCAGGCAGTTGAAGAAGTGCAGCACTCCGGCCCGCAGTCCGATCATCG
GATAGGCAATCGCCGTGAAGACCAGTGGCACTGTGAGAAAAAGCGGCAATTCGGCAATCGTTTTGCCCAG
AAAGTATGTGTCACAGCGATAAAGTCGACTTCGGGCCTCCCTCATAAAAACTGGCAGCTCTGAGGTGAAC
ACCTAAATCGAATCGATTCATTAGAAAGTTAGTAAATTATTGAAATGCAAATGTATTCTAAACATGACTT
ACATTTATCGTGGCAAAGACGTTTTGAAAGGTCATGTTGGTCAGGAAGAGGAAGATGGCTCCGTTGATAT
TCATCACACCCACTTGCGTGAGTTGTTGGCCCAAAAAGATGAGGCCAATCAAGATGGCAACCATCTGCAA
ATTAAAATGTTACTCGCATCTCATTAATATTCGCGAGTTAAATGAAATTTATTTATCTTCTGCAAAACTA
TAAACTATACATCTCATTGAAAAAAACTAAGAAGGGTGTGGAATCAGGCAATTCTATCTAAAATCTAGCG
AATTTGTTTCCAAGAATTGTAAGCGTTATATCATTTGTTTCCACTGGAACCACTCACCGTTGTCTGAATA
AGTCGCACTTTTACGAGGAGTGGTTCCTTGAGCACCGACAGCCAGGATCGCCACAGGACCGCCCGGAACT
GCATGAACCAGGTGGCCTTGTAGGTGTACCCATTCTCCGGCTGCTCCAGTGGCTTCTCCAGATTTTTGGT
GGCCAACAACTGCTCCATATCCCGGGCTACTTTGCTAATGGCAAAATTGTCGCATATCTTGGCGATCCGA
TCACGGGACTCGATCTCCCGTCCGGGCACAACGGCCAACACCTGTACGTAAAAGTCCGCCGGATTGTAGT
TGGTAGGACACTGGGCACCCACGCTGGATAGGAGTTGAGATGTTATGTAATACTAGATACCCTTAATAAA
CACATCGAACTCACTAGGAAAAGAAGTCGACGGCTTCGCTGGGAGTGCCCAAGAAAGCTACCCTGCCCTC
GGCCATCAGAAGGATCTTGTCAAAGAGCTCAAACAGCTCGGAAGACGGCTGATGAATGGTCAGGATGACG
GTCTTGCCCTTCTGCGACAGCTTCTTCAGCACCTGGACGACGCTGTGGGCGGTAAAGGAGTCCAGTCCGG
AGGTGGGCTCATCGCAGATCAGAAGCGGCGGATCGGTTAGAGCCTCGGAGGCGAATGCCAGACGCTTCCT
TTCTCCGCCGGACAGACCTTTCACCCTGCCGGGCACACCGATGATCGTGTGCTGACATTTGCTGAGCGAA
AGCTCCTGGATCACCTGATCCACGCGGGCCACTCGCTGCCGATAGGTCAGATGTCGTGGCATCCGCACCA
TGGCTTGGAAAATCAGGTGTTCCCTGGCCGTTAGGGAGCCGATAAAGAGGTCATCCTGCTGGACATAGGC
GCACCTGGCCTGCATCTCCTTGGCGTCCACAGGTTGGCCATTGAGCAGTCGCATCCCGGATGGCGATACT
TGGATGCCCTGCGGCGATCGAAAGGCAAGGGCATTCAGCAGGGTCGTCTTTCCGGCACCGGAACTGCCCA
TCACGGCCAAAAGTTCGCCCGGATAGGCCACGCCGCAAACTGAGTTTCAAATTGGTAATTGGACCCTTTA
TTAAGATTTCACACAGATCAGCCGACTGCGAATAGAAACTCACCGTTCTTGAGCAAATGTTTCCTGGGCG
CCGGTATGTGTCGCTCGTTGCAGAATAGTCCGCGTGTCCGGTTGACCAGCTGCCGCCATCCGGAGCCCGG
CTGATTGACCGCCCCAAAGATGTCCATATTGTGCCAGGCATAGGTGAGGTTCTCGGCTAGTTGGCCGCTC
CCTGAACCGGAGTCCTCCGGCGGACTGGGTGGCCGGAGCGTGCCGTAGTTTTTGGCCTGCCCGAAGCCCT
GGTTAATGCAGCTCTGCGAAGCCGCTCCGCTGTCACCCTGCAATGATAGGGGATCTCAAATATCAACTAC
AAGCGTTATGCTCATCTAACCCCGAACAAAAAGTACCCCGAAGTATCCTACGAAGTAGGTTTATACTTTT
ATTTATTTTTTGTGCATCTAGGATCAGCTTAAAATATCTGGTTGTTATATTTTTTGTAAAAAAGAATATA
GTCGAAAATGAATGCCTTTAGATGTCTTGATCATGATATGATCTCAAAAATTGTCTTATATAGCGAGAAC
AGCTACCAGAATAATCTGTTTCGTGTCACTATTTGTTTGTGCAATTGCGGTTTGGGATTTTTGTGGGTCG
CAGTTCTCACGCCGCAGACAATTTGATGTTGCAATCGCAGTTCCTATAGATCAAGTGAACTTAAGATGTA
TGCACATGTACTACTCACATTGTTCAGATGCTCGGCAGATGGGTGTTTGCTGCCTCCGCGAATTAATAGC
TCCTGATCCTCTTGGCCCATTGCCGGGATTTTTCACACTTTCCCCTGCTTACCCACCCAAAACCAATCAC
CACCCCAATCACTCAAAAAACAAACAAAAATAAGAAGCGAGAGGAGTTTTGGCACAGCACTTTGTGTTTA
ATTGATGGCGTAAACCGCTTGGAGCTTCGTCACGAAACCGCTGACAAAATGCAACTGAAGGCGGACATTG
ACGCTACGTAACGCTACAAACGGTGGCGAAAGAGATAGCGGACGCAGCGGCGAAAGAGACGGCGATATTT
CTGTGGACAGAGAAGGAGGCAAACAGCGCTGACTTTGAGTGGAATGTCATTTTGAGTGAGAGGTAATCGA
AAGAACCTGGTACATCAAATACCCTTGGATCGAAGTAAATTTAAAACTGATCAGATAAGTTCAATGATAT
CCAGTGCAGTAAAAAAAAAAAATGTTTTTTTTATCTACTTTCCGCAAAAATGGGTTTTATTAACTTACAT
ACATACTAGGAAGCATACTAGCGTGCCGCAAAAATATACTAAAATAAATACCGTTCAGACATGGATTAAT
GCGACTTACTCTATGGTTTGTGACTTTACTAATGTTTTTAGCTAAGTTCATACACTGAGAAAAATTATTA
CTTAATGTTAAATGAATATTAAATTAAAAATAGAGTTCCAATCCCAAGCCCCAATCACCGCGCAAAAATA
CTTCAAGACCACATTAAACATTTATTAAAATCTCACATACAAATTCAAATCCACATGACATAAAACAGTT
TAAAATTAGCAGAAATCCTACAGGATATAAAATCATTACTTGTACAGCTCGTCCATGCCGAGAGTGATCC
CGGCGGCGGTCACGAACTCCAGCAGGACCATGTGATCGCGCTTCTCGTTGGGGTCTTTGCTCAGGGCGGA
CTGGGTGCTCAGGTAGTGGTTGTCGGGCAGCAGCACGGGGCCGTCGCCGATGGGGGTGTTCTGCTGGTAG
TGGTCGGCGAGCTGCACGCTGCCGTCCTCGATGTTGTGGCGGATCTTGAAGTTCACCTTGATGCCGTTCT
TCTGCTTGTCGGCCATGATATAGACGTTGTGGCTGTTGTAGTTGTACTCCAGCTTGTGCCCCAGGATGTT
GCCGTCCTCCTTGAAGTCGATGCCCTTCAGCTCGATGCGGTTCACCAGGGTGTCGCCCTCGAACTTCACC
TCGGCGCGGGTCTTGTAGTTGCCGTCGTCCTTGAAGAAGATGGTGCGCTCCTGGACGTAGCCTTCGGGCA
TGGCGGACTTGAAGAAGTCGTGCTGCTTCATGTGGTCGGGGTAGCGGCTGAAGCACTGCACGCCGTAGGT
CAGGGTGGTCACGAGGGTGGGCCAGGGCACGGGCAGCTTGCCGGTGGTGCAGATGAACTTCAGGGTCAGC
TTGCCGTAGGTGGCATCGCCCTCGCCCTCGCCGGACACGCTGAACTTGTGGCCGTTTACGTCGCCGTCCA
GCTCGACCAGGATGGGCACCACCCCGGTGAACAGCTCCTCGCCCTTGCTCACCATGGCGGCCGCTCCACT
TCCGCCGAAGAATTGCTTGGCCAGTTGGATAATATTCATGGCCAATCGGATCTCCCGGGCGCCGCGAACG
CCCAGTGCCGCCAAGTCCTCCAGGGTCATTTGGATGAGCACCTCGATGTCGATCTCCTGGCGCGTGAACA
GCTCTGTGAGATGCGCGTTTCCGGTGCGATCGAGCAGGGATTTGACCCGAGGAGCCAAAGTGGGGTGCTC
CACCGGGGCGCAGGGCTTATAGCGTGAATGATGGATACTGGGAGCGGGAGCTCTTGGGTCCTCCACTTTA
ATCTTTCGCGCACTTTTCAACTTGGATTCCTCCTGCCTCAGCCGCGTTTCCTGCTGCAGTCGGATATCCG
GCTTTGGTCTGTCTTCTCTCTTAGTTCTCAGTAGTTTCGAATCTCCAGATTCTCCCAGTAGCCTGGTCTC
CCCATTTATAAGGGTACTTTGACTTGTGGGCGCAAATACGGAACGCGTGCGCATAAATTTCTGTGAAAAT
CGACGGGGCAAAGTGGATTCCGATAGTCGTTTTAACCCGGACAATGCCGGTCGACTGTTAGGAACCGTAA
GATTATTGTTCTTCGGCATTCCAAAGAGTCCGTATCTCGCGGTACCCTTCCTGCCAACGCCTCCAGTGGG
CGCGACATCTTCGAATGTAAAAGCTTCGGTGGAGAGGGGAGCGAGTGGGGCCAGTGGGGCTGCGGGATCT
ATTGAAAGTTAAAGGATATATTTTAAACTTGTTTACAAAAGTATTAGCAATACTACCTCTATAGACGCGA
TTGTAGCGCTCCATTCGGTAATTTTACAAATAATATTTTCCACGAGCACAAAAAAGACGACAAAAAAAAA
CGTGCAATAAGATTTGCAAAATGCAACTAACTGTAATTAACTGCTTTTTTAATGCGACCGCATTAAGAGC
GGTTAAAATTACCGAAAATTCTGTGATCAGGCAACTCATAAAATCCTAGTCATAGAACCATGATCAGTGC
TGAAAAACGATCCTTAAAAATAGATCATATAATGAGTTTTTAAGATCTAAATTACAATATGTATATTTCT
TTTCAAGAAAATAAATTTCAACAACAGTCACAACTATCACAAAGTGCTTAAAAATATGATATAAGAATTA
TGCCTAATAACTAATTGTAAACTACAATAGTAAAAAATAATTCATAAAAAACTCGAGAGTTTAGAAACTA
TATAAAAATGTGTTTTGTTTCTGTTAAGGTTTTTGTGCCTGTTTATAATTGATTAAGAATAAACGTTAAT
CTGGCACATTAGAATATTCATATCCATGTTTTTTTGCTATTGTTAAATCTCTGACTTTACCCTCGTGATT
TGGGTGAAATAAATAAATTAGAATAAAAGTTCAAGGAACTCGCCACGCATTAATATTTACCATTTCACAT
GTCTAAGTACCAAATATCGTTTTTATACCGTCTACATAATATTATTTTGCTTCTAATTAAAGCGAGTTTG
TCCAGTTTTTCAGTCGTTACTTTTGCGGTGCGATTTGATTTGATTTGCTTCGGTTTTTGCGTCGAAGTTT
TTGCGACAAATCTTTTTTTTGCGAATTGGCAGTCAACAGATGAACCGATAAAATGTAAACAATTGTTGCA
CAAAACGTGCAAATTAATTTAACGAAAATAATCAATTAAGTTAATTTAATGACGCCGAAAATTCACAATT
CTTGCGTGCAATAATGACAATATTCATAAAGAGCACTTGGAGTAAAAATTGACAATTTTTTTTATGAAAA
TGCCTAACCATAAAACATAAAAAATTTTACATTTTGTTATAAAATTTGCACAGTAATTTATTACTTCAAT
AGTCGTTTGCTGTGCAAATTAATGTATTTATTGAAAAATACTTTTTCATGTCATCTGATAATCATTTAAA
CATATATTAATTGTTTCGCTATGCATGAAAAAGAAAATATTACAGCTAAATACTAATTTAAACAAATTAA
TAGTTAGGAAACTGTAATATTGTATTGGTTATGCTCTAAAATATAAATACATTTTATTTTTGTCAAATGC
TTAGCGTGCACTTCTTACTATATAATATATTTTTTTTATGAAACCTTAAGTAAGGCTTACTTACTAAAGA
TTCGGAACCATTTTCAAAACCAGTGACTTCAGATAAATAGATATCTATATTTATCTATGTATGTAAAGAT
ATATTATTTTGTGTACTGTGAAATCATGACATTGCCACCTGTTAAAGCCCCACAGATATTTTGGCGCTGC
TGCTGCTGTTGTTTGGGTTTTAGGCGCTTACCTTGCTTTATTTGGTTTTTCGTGGGCAAGAACAACATGG
AATTATTGTCTTTGCGCAGTCGGCAATGCCGAAGCTTTGCAAACCCCCCACCCCCCCTGGCGACCAATAA
ACTCCCCCCTTTCGGCTAAGTTGGCCACATGTGGGGCTTGTTGTTGCCGGCTTTTGGCTAAGAAACAGCT
GAGCTCGGCCAGCTGCTTTGTGTTTATATTTTTTTCACGAGCATCGAAGCGCCTGCGCACTAGCCATACA
TATATATACTTATATGCATATACATATATAGAGCCCCCCGATCCCGAAAGCCGAAGCGGAAAGCCGAGCT
TTTTGTCGACTCGAGAACGGACGTCTCTAGAGTCGACCTCGAACGTTAACGTTAACGTAACGTTAACTCG
AGGCCTCGAGGTCGACCTGCAGCCAAGCTTTGCGTACTCGCAAATTATTAAAAATAAAACTTTAAAAATA
ATTTCGTCTAATTAATATTATGAGTTAATTCAAACCCCACGGACATGCTAAGGGTTAATCAACAATCATA
TCGCTGTCTCACTCAGACTCAATACGACACTCAGAATACTATTCCTTTCACTCGCACTTATTGCAAGCAT
ACGTTAAGTGGATGTCTCTTGCCGACGGGACCACCTTATGTTATTTCATCATGGTCTGGCCATTCTCATC
GTGAGCTTCCGGGTGCTCGCATATCTGGCTCTAAGACTTCGGGCCCGACGCAAGGAGTAGCCGACATATA
TCCGAAATAACTGCTTGTTTTTTTTTTTTACCATTATTACCATCGTGTTTACTGTTTATTGCCCCCTCAA
AAAGCTAATGTAATTATATTTGTGCCAATAAAAACAAGATATGACCTATAGAATACAAGTATTTCCCCTT
CGAACATCCCCACAAGTAGACTTTGGATTTGTCTTCTAACCAAAAGACTTACACACCTGCATACCTTACA
TCAAAAACTCGTTTATCGCTACATAAAACACCGGGATATATTTTTTATATACATACTTTTCAAATCGCGC
GCCCTCTTCATAATTCACCTCCACCACACCACGTTTCGTAGTTGCTCTTTCGCTGTCTCCCACCCGCTCT
CCGCAACACATTCACCTTTTGTTCGACGACCTTGGAGCGACTGTCGTTAGTTCCGCGCGATTCGGTGCGG
TATTTCACACCGCATATGGTGCACTCTCAGTACAATCTGCTCTGATGCCGCATAGTTAAGCCAGCCCCGA
CACCCGCCAACACCCGCTGACGCGCCCTGACGGGCTTGTCTGCTCCCGGCATCCGCTTACAGACAAGCTG
TGACCGTCTCCGGGAGCTGCATGTGTCAGAGGTTTTCACCGTCATCACCGAAACGCGCGAGACGAAAGGG
CCTCGTGATACGCCTATTTTTATAGGTTAATGTCATGATAATAATGGTTTCTTAGACGTCAGGTGGCACT
TTTCGGGGAAATGTGCGCGGAACCCCTATTTGTTTATTTTTCTAAATACATTCAAATATGTATCCGCTCA
TGAGACAATAACCCTGATAAATGCTTCAATAATATTGAAAAAGGAAGAGTATGAGTATTCAACATTTCCG
TGTCGCCCTTATTCCCTTTTTTGCGGCATTTTGCCTTCCTGTTTTTGCTCACCCAGAAACGCTGGTGAAA
GTAAAAGATGCTGAAGATCAGTTGGGTGCACGAGTGGGTTACATCGAACTGGATCTCAACAGCGGTAAGA
TCCTTGAGAGTTTTCGCCCCGAAGAACGTTTTCCAATGATGAGCACTTTTAAAGTTCTGCTATGTGGCGC
GGTATTATCCCGTATTGACGCCGGGCAAGAGCAACTCGGTCGCCGCATACACTATTCTCAGAATGACTTG
GTTGAGTACTCACCAGTCACAGAAAAGCATCTTACGGATGGCATGACAGTAAGAGAATTATGCAGTGCTG
CCATAACCATGAGTGATAACACTGCGGCCAACTTACTTCTGACAACGATCGGAGGACCGAAGGAGCTAAC
CGCTTTTTTGCACAACATGGGGGATCATGTAACTCGCCTTGATCGTTGGGAACCGGAGCTGAATGAAGCC
ATACCAAACGACGAGCGTGACACCACGATGCCTGTAGCAATGGCAACAACGTTGCGCAAACTATTAACTG
GCGAACTACTTACTCTAGCTTCCCGGCAACAATTAATAGACTGGATGGAGGCGGATAAAGTTGCAGGACC
ACTTCTGCGCTCGGCCCTTCCGGCTGGCTGGTTTATTGCTGATAAATCTGGAGCCGGTGAGCGTGGGTCT
CGCGGTATCATTGCAGCACTGGGGCCAGATGGTAAGCCCTCCCGTATCGTAGTTATCTACACGACGGGGA
GTCAGGCAACTATGGATGAACGAAATAGACAGATCGCTGAGATAGGTGCCTCACTGATTAAGCATTGGTA
ACTGTCAGACCAAGTTTACTCATATATACTTTAGATTGATTTAAAACTTCATTTTTAATTTAAAAGGATC
TAGGTGAAGATCCTTTTTGATAATCTCATGACCAAAATCCCTTAACGTGAGTTTTCGTTCCACTGAGCGT
CAGACCCCGTAGAAAAGATCAAAGGATCTTC
Features (pLannotate 1.2.2; 11 found; start..end, strand, type, name):
      1..589     +  rep_origin     ori: high-copy-number ColE1/pMB1/pBR322/pUC origin of replication
    595..823     +  CDS            mini-white (fragment): Drosophila white gene eye color pigment; white; This is a modified version of the white gene lacking part of the first intron.
    824..1409    +  misc_feature   P element 5' end: No description available
   1420..5539    -  gene           mini-white: white; This modified version of the white gene lacks part of the first intron.
   5846..6565    -  CDS            EGFP: the original enhanced GFP (Yang et al., 1996) mammalian codon-optimized
   9271..9503    +  misc_feature   P element 3' end: P element 3' end
   9503..10006   +  gene           mini-white (fragment): white; This modified version of the white gene lacks part of the first intron.
  10005..10074   -  misc_feature   bom (fragment): basis of mobility region from pBR322
  10176..10211   -  CDS            rop (fragment): Rop protein, which maintains plasmids at low copy number; rop
  10306..10410   +  promoter       AmpR promoter: bla
  10411..11271   +  CDS            AmpR: β-lactamase; bla; confers resistance to ampicillin, carbenicillin, and related antibiotics
