[The description below was written by a language model from this plasmid's Addgene catalogue record and pLannotate feature annotations shown in this document.]
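Description:
gnu-GFP 9A is a Drosophila germline transformation plasmid of about 11.4 kb, built on the pCaSpeR4 P element insertion vector. In bacteria it is maintained through a high-copy ColE1/pUC-type origin and selected with ampicillin via the bla gene and its native promoter. Short remnants of the pBR322 bom and rop regions are also annotated in the backbone. The transposable portion is bounded by the P element 5' and 3' ends, which are the sequences recognised by P transposase. When transposase is supplied in trans, everything between these ends can be mobilised into the fly genome. Within these ends lies the mini-white gene, a shortened version of the white eye-colour gene lacking part of its first intron. It serves as the visible marker for identifying transformants by restoration of eye pigmentation in a white mutant background. Small white-derived fragments annotated outside the P element ends appear to be flanking sequence carried over from the backbone.

The payload is the full-length D. melanogaster gnu (giant nuclei) coding sequence fused at its C terminus to EGFP. Nine cyclin B/CDK1 phosphorylation sites are changed to alanine, giving a non-phosphorylatable "9A" variant. The feature table annotates only the EGFP portion. A region of roughly 2.7 kb between EGFP and the P element 3' end is unannotated and presumably holds gnu and its upstream sequences. However, the record does not state which promoter drives expression, and the cloning sites are listed as unknown. GNU is linked in the associated study to regulation of PNG kinase at egg activation. The construct is therefore suited to generating transgenic flies in which the consequences of blocking CDK1-dependent phosphorylation of GNU can be followed through the GFP tag.
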