Addgene plasmid #113006: gnu-GFP 9A
Purpose: P element vector for transposon insertion of gnu-GFP 9A into Drosophila genome
Depositing lab: Terry Orr-Weaver. Depositing organization: Whitehead Institute for Biomedical Research. Publication: Control of PNG kinase, a key regulator of mRNA translation, is coupled to meiosis completion at egg activation. Hara M, Petrova B, Orr-Weaver TL. Elife. 2017 May 30;6. doi: 10.7554/eLife.22219. PubMed 28555567.
Backbone
  Vector backbone: pCaSpeR4
  Vector type: P insertion vector
Growth in bacteria
  Bacterial resistance: Ampicillin, 100 μg/mL
  Growth temperature: 37°C
  Growth strain: DH5alpha
  Copy number: High Copy
Gene/Insert
  Gene/Insert name: full length gnu
  Species: D. melanogaster (fly)
  Mutation: 9 CycB/CDK1 sites mutated to A
  Entrez Gene: gnu (a.k.a. Dmel_CG5272, CG5272, Dmel\CG5272, GNU, Gnu)
  Tag / fusion protein: GFP (C terminal on insert)
  Cloning method: Restriction Enzyme; 5′ cloning site Unknown (unknown if destroyed); 3′ cloning site Unknown (unknown if destroyed)
Terms and licenses: Academic/Nonprofit Terms; Industry Terms: Not Available to Industry
How to cite: gnu-GFP 9A was a gift from Terry Orr-Weaver (Addgene plasmid # 113006 ; http://n2t.net/addgene:113006 ; RRID:Addgene_113006)
